>Addgene plasmid #166199 | pDONR221-PRPF39(1of2) | addgene full sequence | sequence record 329585 | Addgene NGS Result
CTTTCCTGCGTTATCCCCTGATTCTGTGGATAACCGTATTACCGCCTTTGAGTGAGCTGATACCGCTCGC
CGCAGCCGAACGACCGAGCGCAGCGAGTCAGTGAGCGAGGAAGCGGAAGAGCGCCCAATACGCAAACCGC
CTCTCCCCGCGCGTTGGCCGATTCATTAATGCAGCTGGCACGACAGGTTTCCCGACTGGAAAGCGGGCAG
TGAGCGCAACGCAATTAATACGCGTACCGCTAGCCAGGAAGAGTTTGTAGAAACGCAAAAAGGCCATCCG
TCAGGATGGCCTTCTGCTTAGTTTGATGCCTGGCAGTTTATGGCGGGCGTCCTGCCCGCCACCCTCCGGG
CCGTTGCTTCACAACGTTCAAATCCGCTCCCGGCGGATTTGTCCTACTCAGGAGAGCGTTCACCGACAAA
CAACAGATAAAACGAAAGGCCCAGTCTTCCGACTGAGCCTTTCGTTTTATTTGATGCCTGGCAGTTCCCT
ACTCTCGCGTTAACGCTAGCATGGATGTTTTCCCAGTCACGACGTTGTAAAACGACGGCCAGTCTTAAGC
TCGGGCCCCAAATAATGATTTTATTTTGACTGATAGTGACCTGTTCGTTGCAACAAATTGATGAGCAATG
CTTTTTTATAATGCCAACTTTGTACAAAAAAGCAGGCTTCGAAGGAGATAACAAAATGCTGGACACTGAG
TCCGCTGCCATGGAGAGCAATGGAAATGCAAATCTTCCTGACTTTCCTGTTGAAGGTCAAGCAGCTGAGT
GGTCTGCGAGCCACGTTTCTTCAGAACCACAGCCCGCCTTGCCAGGAGACTCTGATGCATCTCGGGATGC
TCCGGGACAGGAACAGCAACAAATGAACTGTACAGAGCTGGCATCTGTGGAGAAAGCTGTTGAGCAGTTT
CAGCTGGCAAATGCTCAGCTCTTTCAAGAAGAGCACCCACCGCCTCCACCACCGCCACCACCACCCCCTC
CGCCTGCAGAAGAAGCAGAACAAGCAGCAGAACCCACTGGGTATCAGCCAGAGGCTGCTGTACAGGTTGA
AAGTCAAGATGGGGCTGGAGAACAGTTGATGGAGGATGGCATGGAGCTGGAAGAAGCACCCAAAGACAGT
GTACAAGAATCTGCTGATCCTGGAGAACCACAGCTGCCCTCTGAGTTTGAAAAGCTCTATAAAGCATGTG
AGGATACCCCTGACGATTTTAACGCCTGGGTCACCCTGCTGCAGTATGTGGAGCAAGAAAATTTCCTTGT
AGCAGCAAGAAAATCATTTGACATGTTCTTCCTACGTTACCCCTACTGCTATGGCTACTGGAAGAAGTAT
GCAGATCTTGAGAAAAAGCATGGAAATATACAGGTGGCAGAAGAGGTATACAGACGAGGCCTTCAGGCCA
TTCCCCTCAGTGTGGATCTTTGGCTTCACTACCTCACCTTTATCAAAGAGAACTCCGATCTCACTGACCC
AGAAACTGAGGGACGCATTCGAGCCTCCTACGAACACGCAGTGCTTGCAGCAGGAACGGACTTTCGCTCA
GACCGCCTGTGGGAGGCCTTCATAACCTGGGAGACCGAACAGCAGAAGCTGGCTAATGTTACTGCTATCT
ATGATCGCATCCTGGGCATCCCAACACAGCTGTACTCGCAGCACTTTCAAAAGTTCAAGGACCACGTGCA
GAACAACCACCCCAGATACTTCCTGTCTGAAGAGGAGTTTGTTCAGCTTAGGGTTGAGCTCTCTAAATCC
AGCCTGTCTGCAATGGTTGGTGAAGATGGAGAACCGAGTGTTGCTCAAGAGGAGCTACCGCCTGGCACTG
AGGATCTCGCAGATCCTGCTAAGAGAGTAACAGAGATCGAGAACATGCGCCACAAGGTCATTGAGAGTCG
CCAGGAAGTGTTCAACCACAACGAGCATGAAGTCAGCAAGCGCTGGGCCTTTGAAGAAGGGATCAAGAGA
CCGTACTTCCACGTCAAAGCCTTGGAGAAGACGCAGCTGAACAACTGGAGAGAATATCTGGAATTTGAAA
TAGAAAACGGCACTCCGGAGCGTGTGGTTGTCCTATTTGAACGATGCCTCATCGCCTGTGCTCTCTACGA
GGAGTTCTGGATCAAGTATGCAAAATATCTAGAGGGCTTCAGCACCGATGGAGTGAGACATGTCTTCAAG
AAGGCGTGCACCATCCACCTCCCCAAGAAACCCTCCATCCACGTGATGTGGGCGGCCTTTGAGGAGCAGC
AAGGCAACATCGAAGAGGCTCAGAGGATCCTGAAATTCCTGGAAGAAGCGATCCCGGGTCTGGCTCTGGT
GCGTCTTCGGAGGGTTAGTCTGGAGCGTCGCCGCGGGAACATGGAGGGAGCAGAAGCCTTGTTGAGGGAA
GCGATGGAGTCCGCGAAGAGTTCTGTTGAGATGTCGTTCTATGCTGTGAAGCTGGCTCGACATCTAATTA
AAGTGCAGAGGAGTCTGAGCAAGGCGAAAAAGGTGCTGCTCGAGGCTATCGAGAAGGATCAGACAAGTTC
AAAGCTGTATTTGAATCTACTGGAGCTGGAGTTTAGTGAAGGTGTCCAGCAGAACGAAGCGGAGATCTTG
GCCTGTTTTGACCGAGCCTTGAGGAGCTCCATGCCCCTGGAATCCCGCATCACCTTTTCCCAGCGCAAGG
TGGAATTTCTGGAAGACTTTGGCAGTGACATCAACGTGCTTGTGGCGGCATACGAGGAACAACAAAAGCT
ACAGAAAGAAAGCGAATCTTTGAAGAGGAAGGCTGAGAATGGTTATGACAGCTCTCAAGAAAGTGACGCC
AAAAGACAGCGTGTGGACGACCCTTCAGCTGTTGCGGCAAACGCCATGACAGACATGCAGGCAAACAGCT
CTGCGTACAACTACAACTGGTACCAGCAACAGTACGGTGGCTGGGGACAGAATTCCTGGGGACAGTACAA
CCAGTATGCCCAGTACAACCAATACTACCCTCCCCCTCCTACAGACCCAGCTTTCTTGTACAAAGTTGGC
ATTATAAGAAAGCATTGCTTATCAATTTGTTGCAACGAACAGGTCACTATCAGTCAAAATAAAATCATTA
TTTGCCATCCAGCTGATATCCCCTATAGTGAGTCGTATTACATGGTCATAGCTGTTTCCTGGCAGCTCTG
GCCCGTGTCTCAAAATCTCTGATGTTACATTGCACAAGATAAAAATATATCATCATGAACAATAAAACTG
TCTGCTTACATAAACAGTAATACAAGGGGTGTTATGAGCCATATTCAACGGGAAACGTCGAGGCCGCGAT
TAAATTCCAACATGGATGCTGATTTATATGGGTATAAATGGGCTCGCGATAATGTCGGGCAATCAGGTGC
GACAATCTATCGCTTGTATGGGAAGCCCGATGCGCCAGAGTTGTTTCTGAAACATGGCAAAGGTAGCGTT
GCCAATGATGTTACAGATGAGATGGTCAGACTAAACTGGCTGACGGAATTTATGCCTCTTCCGACCATCA
AGCATTTTATCCGTACTCCTGATGATGCATGGTTACTCACCACTGCGATCCCCGGAAAAACAGCATTCCA
GGTATTAGAAGAATATCCTGATTCAGGTGAAAATATTGTTGATGCGCTGGCAGTGTTCCTGCGCCGGTTG
CATTCGATTCCTGTTTGTAATTGTCCTTTTAACAGCGATCGCGTATTTCGTCTCGCTCAGGCGCAATCAC
GAATGAATAACGGTTTGGTTGATGCGAGTGATTTTGATGACGAGCGTAATGGCTGGCCTGTTGAACAAGT
CTGGAAAGAAATGCATAAACTTTTGCCATTCTCACCGGATTCAGTCGTCACTCATGGTGATTTCTCACTT
GATAACCTTATTTTTGACGAGGGGAAATTAATAGGTTGTATTGATGTTGGACGAGTCGGAATCGCAGACC
GATACCAGGATCTTGCCATCCTATGGAACTGCCTCGGTGAGTTTTCTCCTTCATTACAGAAACGGCTTTT
TCAAAAATATGGTATTGATAATCCTGATATGAATAAATTGCAGTTTCATTTGATGCTCGATGAGTTTTTC
TAATCAGAATTGGTTAATTGGTTGTAACACTGGCAGAGCATTACGCTGACTTGACGGGACGGCGCAAGCT
CATGACCAAAATCCCTTAACGTGAGTTACGCGTCGTTCCACTGAGCGTCAGACCCCGTAGAAAAGATCAA
AGGATCTTCTTGAGATCCTTTTTTTCTGCGCGTAATCTGCTGCTTGCAAACAAAAAAACCACCGCTACCA
GCGGTGGTTTGTTTGCCGGATCAAGAGCTACCAACTCTTTTTCCGAAGGTAACTGGCTTCAGCAGAGCGC
AGATACCAAATACTGTTCTTCTAGTGTAGCCGTAGTTAGGCCACCACTTCAAGAACTCTGTAGCACCGCC
TACATACCTCGCTCTGCTAATCCTGTTACCAGTGGCTGCTGCCAGTGGCGATAAGTCGTGTCTTACCGGG
TTGGACTCAAGACGATAGTTACCGGATAAGGCGCAGCGGTCGGGCTGAACGGGGGGTTCGTGCACACAGC
CCAGCTTGGAGCGAACGACCTACACCGAACTGAGATACCTACAGCGTGAGCTATGAGAAAGCGCCACGCT
TCCCGAAGGGAGAAAGGCGGACAGGTATCCGGTAAGCGGCAGGGTCGGAACAGGAGAGCGCACGAGGGAG
CTTCCAGGGGGAAACGCCTGGTATCTTTATAGTCCTGTCGGGTTTCGCCACCTCTGACTTGAGCGTCGAT
TTTTGTGATGCTCGTCAGGGGGGCGGAGCCTATGGAAAAACGCCAGCAACGCGGCCTTTTTACGGTTCCT
GGCCTTTTGCTGGCCTTTTGCTCACATGTT
Features (pLannotate 1.2.2; 10 found; start..end, strand, type, name):
    121..213     +  CDS            lacI (fragment): lac repressor; lacI; The lac repressor binds to the lac operator to inhibit transcription in E. coli. This inhibition can be relieved by adding lactose or isopropyl-β-D-thiogalactopyranoside (IPTG).
    268..295     -  terminator     rrnB T2 terminator: transcription terminator T2 from the E. coli rrnB gene
    427..470     +  terminator     rrnB T1 terminator: Escherichia coli rrnB; transcription terminator T1 from the E. coli rrnB gene
    517..553     -  CDS            lacZα (fragment): LacZα fragment of β-galactosidase; lacZ fragment
    569..668     +  protein_bind   attL1: mutant version of attL; recombination site for the Gateway® LR reaction LR Clonase™
   1016..2983    +  CDS            Prpf39: PRP39_MOUSE - Experimental evidence at protein level: Swiss-Prot protein existence level 1. Involved in pre-mRNA splicing. From Mus musculus (Mouse).
   2985..3084    -  protein_bind   attL2: mutant version of attL; recombination site for the Gateway® LR reaction LR Clonase™
   3102..3120    -  promoter       T7 promoter: promoter for bacteriophage T7 RNA polymerase
   3254..4063    +  CDS            KanR: aminoglycoside phosphotransferase; aph(3')-Ia; confers resistance to kanamycin in bacteria or G418 (Geneticin®) in eukaryotes
   4210..4798    +  rep_origin     ori: high-copy-number ColE1/pMB1/pBR322/pUC origin of replication
