[The description below was written by a language model from this plasmid's Addgene catalogue record and pLannotate feature annotations shown in this document.]
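Description:
pDONR221-PRPF39(1of2) is a Gateway entry clone built on the pDONR221 backbone that carries the coding sequence of PRPF39, a pre-mRNA splicing factor, from the African turquoise killifish Nothobranchius furzeri. The "(1of2)" suffix presumably marks one of two PRPF39 gene copies annotated in the killifish, although the record does not explain it. The plasmid is about 4.9 kb. It is propagated in E. coli at high copy from a ColE1/pUC-type origin and selected with kanamycin through an aminoglycoside phosphotransferase (KanR) gene.

The insert, listed as 2,298 bp, sits between attL1 and attL2, the recombination sites created when a PCR product or attB-flanked fragment is recombined into the donor vector. The automated annotation recognises most of this interval by homology to mouse Prpf39, so the species label on that feature reflects the best database match rather than the actual source. The annotated match covers only part of the region between the att sites, probably because the killifish and mouse sequences diverge towards the N-terminal end. rrnB T1 and T2 terminators lie upstream of attL1 and insulate the insert from read-through transcription. A T7 promoter lies beyond attL2, and the short lacI and lacZα fragments are backbone remnants. The entry vector has no promoter for expressing the insert in eukaryotic cells.

The depositor describes this as a stopless entry clone, so the open reading frame lacks its stop codon. An LR Clonase reaction can therefore move it into destination vectors that add C-terminal tags or reporters in frame. The associated work concerns protein aggregation and protein quality control across tissues in an aging vertebrate.
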