Addgene plasmid #166199: pDONR221-PRPF39(1of2)
Purpose: Gateway entry vector for N. furzeri PRPF39
Depositing lab: Daniel Jarosz. Depositing organization: Stanford University. Publication: Tissue-specific landscape of protein aggregation and quality control in an aging vertebrate. Chen YR, Harel I, Singh PP, Ziv I, Moses E, Goshtchevsky U, Machado BE, Brunet A, Jarosz DF. Dev Cell. 2024 Jul 22;59(14):1892-1911.e13. doi: 10.1016/j.devcel.2024.04.014. Epub 2024 May 28. PubMed 38810654.
Backbone
  Vector backbone: pDONR221
  Vector type: Gateway Entry Vector
Growth in bacteria
  Bacterial resistance: Kanamycin, 50 μg/mL
  Growth temperature: 37°C
  Growth strain: DH5alpha
  Copy number: High Copy
Gene/Insert
  Gene/Insert name: PRPF39(1of2)
  Species: N. furzeri
  Insert size (bp): 2298
  Cloning method: Gateway Cloning
Terms and licenses: Academic/Nonprofit Terms; Industry Terms: Not Available to Industry
Depositor comments: Stopless entry clone. Please visit https://doi.org/10.1101/2022.02.26.482120 for bioRxiv preprint. Also see Harel and Chen et al. 2024 (https://doi.org/10.1016/j.celrep.2023.112787)
How to cite: pDONR221-PRPF39(1of2) was a gift from Daniel Jarosz (Addgene plasmid # 166199 ; http://n2t.net/addgene:166199 ; RRID:Addgene_166199)
