>Addgene plasmid #166199 | pDONR221-PRPF39(1of2) | depositor partial sequence | sequence record 322748 | insert sequence
ATGCTGGACACTGAGTCCGCTGCCATGGAGAGCAATGGAAATGCAAATCTTCCTGACTTTCCTGTTGAAG
GTCAAGCAGCTGAGTGGTCTGCGAGCCACGTTTCTTCAGAACCACAGCCCGCCTTGCCAGGAGACTCTGA
TGCATCTCGGGATGCTCCGGGACAGGAACAGCAACAAATGAACTGTACAGAGCTGGCATCTGTGGAGAAA
GCTGTTGAGCAGTTTCAGCTGGCAAATGCTCAGCTCTTTCAAGAAGAGCACCCACCGCCTCCACCACCGC
CACCACCACCCCCTCCGCCTGCAGAAGAAGCAGAACAAGCAGCAGAACCCACTGGGTATCAGCCAGAGGC
TGCTGTACAGGTTGAAAGTCAAGATGGGGCTGGAGAACAGTTGATGGAGGATGGCATGGAGCTGGAAGAA
GCACCCAAAGACAGTGTACAAGAATCTGCTGATCCTGGAGAACCACAGCTGCCCTCTGAGTTTGAAAAGC
TCTATAAAGCATGTGAGGATACCCCTGACGATTTTAACGCCTGGGTCACCCTGCTGCAGTATGTGGAGCA
AGAAAATTTCCTTGTAGCAGCAAGAAAATCATTTGACATGTTCTTCCTACGTTACCCCTACTGCTATGGC
TACTGGAAGAAGTATGCAGATCTTGAGAAAAAGCATGGAAATATACAGGTGGCAGAAGAGGTATACAGAC
GAGGCCTTCAGGCCATTCCCCTCAGTGTGGATCTTTGGCTTCACTACCTCACCTTTATCAAAGAGAACTC
CGATCTCACTGACCCAGAAACTGAGGGACGCATTCGAGCCTCCTACGAACACGCAGTGCTTGCAGCAGGA
ACGGACTTTCGCTCAGACCGCCTGTGGGAGGCCTTCATAACCTGGGAGACCGAACAGCAGAAGCTGGCTA
ATGTTACTGCTATCTATGATCGCATCCTGGGCATCCCAACACAGCTGTACTCGCAGCACTTTCAAAAGTT
CAAGGACCACGTGCAGAACAACCACCCCAGATACTTCCTGTCTGAAGAGGAGTTTGTTCAGCTTAGGGTT
GAGCTCTCTAAATCCAGCCTGTCTGCAATGGTTGGTGAAGATGGAGAACCGAGTGTTGCTCAAGAGGAGC
TACCGCCTGGCACTGAGGATCTCGCAGATCCTGCTAAGAGAGTAACAGAGATCGAGAACATGCGCCACAA
GGTCATTGAGAGTCGCCAGGAAGTGTTCAACCACAACGAGCATGAAGTCAGCAAGCGCTGGGCCTTTGAA
GAAGGGATCAAGAGACCGTACTTCCACGTCAAAGCCTTGGAGAAGACGCAGCTGAACAACTGGAGAGAAT
ATCTGGAATTTGAAATAGAAAACGGCACTCCGGAGCGTGTGGTTGTCCTATTTGAACGATGCCTCATCGC
CTGTGCTCTCTACGAGGAGTTCTGGATCAAGTATGCAAAATATCTAGAGGGCTTCAGCACCGATGGAGTG
AGACATGTCTTCAAGAAGGCGTGCACCATCCACCTCCCCAAGAAACCCTCCATCCACGTGATGTGGGCGG
CCTTTGAGGAGCAGCAAGGCAACATCGAAGAGGCTCAGAGGATCCTGAAATTCCTGGAAGAAGCGATCCC
GGGTCTGGCTCTGGTGCGTCTTCGGAGGGTTAGTCTGGAGCGTCGCCGCGGGAACATGGAGGGAGCAGAA
GCCTTGTTGAGGGAAGCGATGGAGTCCGCGAAGAGTTCTGTTGAGATGTCGTTCTATGCTGTGAAGCTGG
CTCGACATCTAATTAAAGTGCAGAGGAGTCTGAGCAAGGCGAAAAAGGTGCTGCTCGAGGCTATCGAGAA
GGATCAGACAAGTTCAAAGCTGTATTTGAATCTACTGGAGCTGGAGTTTAGTGAAGGTGTCCAGCAGAAC
GAAGCGGAGATCTTGGCCTGTTTTGACCGAGCCTTGAGGAGCTCCATGCCCCTGGAATCCCGCATCACCT
TTTCCCAGCGCAAGGTGGAATTTCTGGAAGACTTTGGCAGTGACATCAACGTGCTTGTGGCGGCATACGA
GGAACAACAAAAGCTACAGAAAGAAAGCGAATCTTTGAAGAGGAAGGCTGAGAATGGTTATGACAGCTCT
CAAGAAAGTGACGCCAAAAGACAGCGTGTGGACGACCCTTCAGCTGTTGCGGCAAACGCCATGACAGACA
TGCAGGCAAACAGCTCTGCGTACAACTACAACTGGTACCAGCAACAGTACGGTGGCTGGGGACAGAATTC
CTGGGGACAGTACAACCAGTATGCCCAGTACAACCAATACTACCCTCCCCCTCCTACA
